>Addgene plasmid #221379 | pGex-6p2_FANCM | addgene full sequence | sequence record 436818 | Addgene NGS Result
AGCTTATCGACTGCACGGTGCACCAATGCTTCTGGCGTCAGGCAGCCATCGGAAGCTGTGGTATGGCTGT
GCAGGTCGTAAATCACTGCATAATTCGTGTCGCTCAAGGCGCACTCCCGTTCTGGATAATGTTTTTTGCG
CCGACATCATAACGGTTCTGGCAAATATTCTGAAATGAGCTGTTGACAATTAATCATCGGCTCGTATAAT
GTGTGGAATTGTGAGCGGATAACAATTTCACACAGGAAACAGTATTCATGTCCCCTATACTAGGTTATTG
GAAAATTAAGGGCCTTGTGCAACCCACTCGACTTCTTTTGGAATATCTTGAAGAAAAATATGAAGAGCAT
TTGTATGAGCGCGATGAAGGTGATAAATGGCGAAACAAAAAGTTTGAATTGGGTTTGGAGTTTCCCAATC
TTCCTTATTATATTGATGGTGATGTTAAATTAACACAGTCTATGGCCATCATACGTTATATAGCTGACAA
GCACAACATGTTGGGTGGTTGTCCAAAAGAGCGTGCAGAGATTTCAATGCTTGAAGGAGCGGTTTTGGAT
ATTAGATACGGTGTTTCGAGAATTGCATATAGTAAAGACTTTGAAACTCTCAAAGTTGATTTTCTTAGCA
AGCTACCTGAAATGCTGAAAATGTTCGAAGATCGTTTATGTCATAAAACATATTTAAATGGTGATCATGT
AACCCATCCTGACTTCATGTTGTATGACGCTCTTGATGTTGTTTTATACATGGACCCAATGTGCCTGGAT
GCGTTCCCAAAATTAGTTTGTTTTAAAAAACGTATTGAAGCTATCCCACAAATTGATAAGTACTTGAAAT
CCAGCAAGTATATAGCATGGCCTTTGCAGGGCTGGCAAGCCACGTTTGGTGGTGGCGACCATCCTCCAAA
ATCGGATCTGGAAGTTCTGTTCCAGGGGCCCCTGGGATCCGAATCAACCACTGGAATTCATCAACTCTCT
CTCTCTGAATGGAGACTGTGGCAAGATCATCCTTTGCCTACACATCAAGTTGATCACTCAGATCGATGCC
GCCATTTTATAGGCCTTATGCAAATGATAGAGGGAATGAGACACGAAGAGGGAGAATGCAGCTATGAATT
GGAAGTTGAATCTTATTTACAAATGGAAGATGTTACCTCAACATTTATTGCTCCCAGGAATGAATCTAAT
AATCTTGCCAGTGACACCTTTATCACTCACAAGAAATCGTCATTTATAAAGAACATAAATCAAGGCAGTT
CATCCTCAGTGATAGAATCTGATGAAGAATGTGCTGAAATTGTTAAACAAACTCATATCAAACCTACTAA
AATTGTTTCTTTAAAGAAAAAAGTGTCTAAAGAAATAAAAAAAGATCAGCTTAAAAAAGAAAATAATCAC
GGTATTATAGATTCTGTAGATAATGACAGAAATTCCACTGTTGAAAATATTTTTCAAGAAGACCTACCAA
ATGATAAAAGGACATCAGATACAGATGAAATTGCTGCCACATGTACTATTAATGAAAATGTTATTAAAGA
ACCGTGTGTGTTATTAACAGAGTGTCAGTTTACAAATAAATCCCTCGAGCGGCCGCATCGTGACTGACTG
ACGATCTGCCTCGCGCGTTTCGGTGATGACGGTGAAAACCTCTGACACATGCAGCTCCCGGAGACGGTCA
CAGCTTGTCTGTAAGCGGATGCCGGGAGCAGACAAGCCCGTCAGGGCGCGTCAGCGGGTGTTGGCGGGTG
TCGGGGCGCAGCCATGACCCAGTCACGTAGCGATAGCGGAGTGTATAATTCTTGAAGACGAAAGGGCCTC
GTGATACGCCTATTTTTATAGGTTAATGTCATGATAATAATGGTTTCTTAGACGTCAGGTGGCACTTTTC
GGGGAAATGTGCGCGGAACCCCTATTTGTTTATTTTTCTAAATACATTCAAATATGTATCCGCTCATGAG
ACAATAACCCTGATAAATGCTTCAATAATATTGAAAAAGGAAGAGTATGAGTATTCAACATTTCCGTGTC
GCCCTTATTCCCTTTTTTGCGGCATTTTGCCTTCCTGTTTTTGCTCACCCAGAAACGCTGGTGAAAGTAA
AAGATGCTGAAGATCAGTTGGGTGCACGAGTGGGTTACATCGAACTGGATCTCAACAGCGGTAAGATCCT
TGAGAGTTTTCGCCCCGAAGAACGTTTTCCAATGATGAGCACTTTTAAAGTTCTGCTATGTGGCGCGGTA
TTATCCCGTGTTGACGCCGGGCAAGAGCAACTCGGTCGCCGCATACACTATTCTCAGAATGACTTGGTTG
AGTACTCACCAGTCACAGAAAAGCATCTTACGGATGGCATGACAGTAAGAGAATTATGCAGTGCTGCCAT
AACCATGAGTGATAACACTGCGGCCAACTTACTTCTGACAACGATCGGAGGACCGAAGGAGCTAACCGCT
TTTTTGCACAACATGGGGGATCATGTAACTCGCCTTGATCGTTGGGAACCGGAGCTGAATGAAGCCATAC
CAAACGACGAGCGTGACACCACGATGCCTGCAGCAATGGCAACAACGTTGCGCAAACTATTAACTGGCGA
ACTACTTACTCTAGCTTCCCGGCAACAATTAATAGACTGGATGGAGGCGGATAAAGTTGCAGGACCACTT
CTGCGCTCGGCCCTTCCGGCTGGCTGGTTTATTGCTGATAAATCTGGAGCCGGTGAGCGTGGGTCTCGCG
GTATCATTGCAGCACTGGGGCCAGATGGTAAGCCCTCCCGTATCGTAGTTATCTACACGACGGGGAGTCA
GGCAACTATGGATGAACGAAATAGACAGATCGCTGAGATAGGTGCCTCACTGATTAAGCATTGGTAACTG
TCAGACCAAGTTTACTCATATATACTTTAGATTGATTTAAAACTTCATTTTTAATTTAAAAGGATCTAGG
TGAAGATCCTTTTTGATAATCTCATGACCAAAATCCCTTAACGTGAGTTTTCGTTCCACTGAGCGTCAGA
CCCCGTAGAAAAGATCAAAGGATCTTCTTGAGATCCTTTTTTTCTGCGCGTAATCTGCTGCTTGCAAACA
AAAAAACCACCGCTACCAGCGGTGGTTTGTTTGCCGGATCAAGAGCTACCAACTCTTTTTCCGAAGGTAA
CTGGCTTCAGCAGAGCGCAGATACCAAATACTGTCCTTCTAGTGTAGCCGTAGTTAGGCCACCACTTCAA
GAACTCTGTAGCACCGCCTACATACCTCGCTCTGCTAATCCTGTTACCAGTGGCTGCTGCCAGTGGCGAT
AAGTCGTGTCTTACCGGGTTGGACTCAAGACGATAGTTACCGGATAAGGCGCAGCGGTCGGGCTGAACGG
GGGGTTCGTGCACACAGCCCAGCTTGGAGCGAACGACCTACACCGAACTGAGATACCTACAGCGTGAGCT
ATGAGAAAGCGCCACGCTTCCCGAAGGGAGAAAGGCGGACAGGTATCCGGTAAGCGGCAGGGTCGGAACA
GGAGAGCGCACGAGGGAGCTTCCAGGGGGAAACGCCTGGTATCTTTATAGTCCTGTCGGGTTTCGCCACC
TCTGACTTGAGCGTCGATTTTTGTGATGCTCGTCAGGGGGGCGGAGCCTATGGAAAAACGCCAGCAACGC
GGCCTTTTTACGGTTCCTGGCCTTTTGCTGGCCTTTTGCTCACATGTTCTTTCCTGCGTTATCCCCTGAT
TCTGTGGATAACCGTATTACCGCCTTTGAGTGAGCTGATACCGCTCGCCGCAGCCGAACGACCGAGCGCA
GCGAGTCAGTGAGCGAGGAAGCGGAAGAGCGCCTGATGCGGTATTTTCTCCTTACGCATCTGTGCGGTAT
TTCACACCGCATAAATTCCGACACCATCGAATGGCGCAAAACCTTTCGCGGTATGGCATGATAGCGCCCG
GAAGAGAGTCAATTCAGGGTGGTGAATGTGAAACCAGTAACGTTATACGATGTCGCAGAGTATGCCGGTG
TCTCTTATCAGACCGTTTCCCGCGTGGTGAACCAGGCCAGCCACGTTTCTGCGAAAACGCGGGAAAAAGT
GGAAGCGGCGATGGCGGAGCTGAATTACATTCCCAACCGCGTGGCACAACAACTGGCGGGCAAACAGTCG
TTGCTGATTGGCGTTGCCACCTCCAGTCTGGCCCTGCACGCGCCGTCGCAAATTGTCGCGGCGATTAAAT
CTCGCGCCGATCAACTGGGTGCCAGCGTGGTGGTGTCGATGGTAGAACGAAGCGGCGTCGAAGCCTGTAA
AGCGGCGGTGCACAATCTTCTCGCGCAACGCGTCAGTGGGCTGATCATTAACTATCCGCTGGATGACCAG
GATGCCATTGCTGTGGAAGCTGCCTGCACTAATGTTCCGGCGTTATTTCTTGATGTCTCTGACCAGACAC
CCATCAACAGTATTATTTTCTCCCATGAAGACGGTACGCGACTGGGCGTGGAGCATCTGGTCGCATTGGG
TCACCAGCAAATCGCGCTGTTAGCGGGCCCATTAAGTTCTGTCTCGGCGCGTCTGCGTCTGGCTGGCTGG
CATAAATATCTCACTCGCAATCAAATTCAGCCGATAGCGGAACGGGAAGGCGACTGGAGTGCCATGTCCG
GTTTTCAACAAACCATGCAAATGCTGAATGAGGGCATCGTTCCCACTGCGATGCTGGTTGCCAACGATCA
GATGGCGCTGGGCGCAATGCGCGCCATTACCGAGTCCGGGCTGCGCGTTGGTGCGGATATCTCGGTAGTG
GGATACGACGATACCGAAGACAGCTCATGTTATATCCCGCCGTTAACCACCATCAAACAGGATTTTCGCC
TGCTGGGGCAAACCAGCGTGGACCGCTTGCTGCAACTCTCTCAGGGCCAGGCGGTGAAGGGCAATCAGCT
GTTGCCCGTCTCACTGGTGAAAAGAAAAACCACGCTAGCGCCCAATACGCAAACCGCCTCTCCCCGCGCG
TTGGCCGATTCATTAATGCAGCTGGCACGACAGGTTTCCCGACTGGAAAGCGGGCAGTGAGCGCAACGCA
ATTAATGTAAGTTAGCTCACTCATTAGGCACCCCAGGCTTTACACTTTATGCTTCCGGCTCGTATGTTGT
GTGGAATTGTGAGCGGATAACAATTTCACACAGGAAACAGCTATGACCATGATTACGGATTCACTGGCCG
TCGTTTTACAACGTCGTGACTGGGAAAACCCTGGCGTTACCCAACTTAATCGCCTTGCAGCACATCCCCC
TTTCGCCAGCTGGCGTAATAGCGAAGAGGCCCGCACCGATCGCCCTTCCCAACAGTTGCGCAGCCTGAAT
GGCGAATGGCGCTTTGCCTGGTTTCCGGCACCAGAAGCGGTGCCGGAAAGCTGGCTGGAGTGCGATCTTC
CTGAGGCCGATACTGTCGTCGTCCCCTCAAACTGGCAGATGCACGGTTACGATGCGCCCATCTACACCAA
CGTGACCTATCCCATTACGGTCAATCCGCCGTTTGTTCCCACGGAGAATCCGACGGGTTGTTACTCGCTC
ACATTTAATGTTGATGAAAGCTGGCTACAGGAAGGCCAGACGCGAATTATTTTTGATGGCGTTGGAATT
Features (pLannotate 1.2.2; 17 found; start..end, strand, type, name):
    183..211     +  promoter       tac promoter: strong E. coli promoter; hybrid between the trp and lac UV5 promoters
    219..235     +  protein_bind   lac operator: The lac repressor binds to the lac operator to inhibit transcription in E. coli. This inhibition can be relieved by adding lactose or isopropyl-β-D-thiogalactopyranoside (IPTG). lac repressor encoded by lacI
    258..911     +  CDS            GST26_SCHJA: Experimental evidence at protein level: Swiss-Prot protein existence level 1. GST isoenzymes appear to play a central role in the parasite detoxification system. Other functions are also suspected including a role in increasing the solubility of haematin in the parasite gut. From Schistosoma japonicum (Blood fluke).
    951..1583    +  CDS            FANCM (fragment): FANCM_HUMAN - Also known as KIAA1596. Experimental evidence at protein level: Swiss-Prot protein existence level 1. DNA-dependent ATPase component of the Fanconi anemia (FA) core complex (PubMed:16116422). Required for the normal activation of the FA pathway, leading to monoubiquitination of the FANCI-FANCD2 complex in response to DNA damage, cellular resistance to DNA cross- linking drugs, and prevention of chromosomal breakage (PubMed:16116422, PubMed:19423727, PubMed:20347428, PubMed:20347429, PubMed:29231814). In complex with CENPS and CENPX, binds double-stranded DNA (dsDNA), fork- struct
   1616..1655    +  CDS            rop (fragment): Rop protein, which maintains plasmids at low copy number; rop
   1757..1797    +  misc_feature   bom (fragment): basis of mobility region from pBR322
   1902..2006    +  promoter       AmpR promoter: bla
   2007..2867    +  CDS            AmpR: β-lactamase; bla; confers resistance to ampicillin, carbenicillin, and related antibiotics
   3038..3626    +  rep_origin     ori: high-copy-number ColE1/pMB1/pBR322/pUC origin of replication
   3812..3863    -  misc_feature   bom (fragment): basis of mobility region from pBR322
   3870..3947    +  promoter       lacI promoter: lacI
   3948..5030    +  CDS            lacI: lac repressor; lacI; The lac repressor binds to the lac operator to inhibit transcription in E. coli. This inhibition can be relieved by adding lactose or isopropyl-β-D-thiogalactopyranoside (IPTG).
   5043..5064    +  protein_bind   CAP binding site: CAP binding activates transcription in the presence of cAMP. E. coli catabolite activator protein
   5079..5109    +  promoter       lac promoter: promoter for the E. coli lac operon
   5117..5133    +  protein_bind   lac operator: The lac repressor binds to the lac operator to inhibit transcription in E. coli. This inhibition can be relieved by adding lactose or isopropyl-β-D-thiogalactopyranoside (IPTG). lac repressor encoded by lacI
   5153..5326    +  CDS            lacZα: LacZα fragment of β-galactosidase; lacZ fragment
   5590..107     -  CDS            yciV (fragment) (across the origin): RNAAM_ECOLI - Also known as trpH From Escherichia coli (strain K12).
