[The description below was written by a language model from this plasmid's Addgene catalogue record and pLannotate feature annotations shown in this document.]
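Description:
pGex-6p2_FANCM is a bacterial expression plasmid of about 5.6 kb, built on the pGEX-6P-2 backbone, for producing a fragment of human Fanconi anemia group M protein (FANCM) as a glutathione S-transferase fusion in E. coli. It replicates from a ColE1/pMB1-type origin and is selected with ampicillin through the β-lactamase (AmpR) gene and its own promoter. The record lists copy number as unknown. Short remnants of the pBR322 rop and bom regions, a lacZα segment with its lac promoter and operator, and a small E. coli yciV-derived stretch spanning the sequence origin are backbone leftovers with no evident role in expression.

The expression cassette consists of the strong hybrid tac promoter followed by a lac operator, then the Schistosoma japonicum GST coding sequence, and, a short linker downstream, the 633 bp FANCM insert cloned between BamHI and XhoI sites, both of which are retained. The annotation marks this insert as a fragment, so it encodes only a portion of the large FANCM protein, roughly 210 amino acids; the record does not state which residues. A plasmid-borne lacI gene supplies lac repressor, keeping the tac promoter off until induction with IPTG. The GST moiety allows affinity purification on glutathione resin. pGEX-6P vectors normally carry a protease cleavage site in the linker between GST and the insert, although this is not annotated in the feature table.

The stated purpose is simply FANCM expression in bacterial cells. The associated publication concerns the discovery of non-histone substrates of the methyltransferase NSD2, which suggests that the purified GST–FANCM fragment serves as a candidate protein substrate in methylation assays.
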