Addgene plasmid #221379: pGex-6p2_FANCM
Purpose: Expresses FANCM in bacterial cells
Depositing lab: Albert Jeltsch. Depositing organization: Universitaet Stuttgart. Publication: Discovery of NSD2 non-histone substrates and design of a super-substrate. Weirich S, Kusevic D, Schnee P, Reiter J, Pleiss J, Jeltsch A. Commun Biol. 2024 Jun 8;7(1):707. doi: 10.1038/s42003-024-06395-z. PubMed 38851815.
Backbone
  Vector backbone: pGex-6p2
  Backbone size w/o insert (bp): 4966
  Total vector size (bp): 5599
  Vector type: Bacterial Expression
Growth in bacteria
  Bacterial resistance: Ampicillin, 100 μg/mL
  Growth temperature: 37°C
  Growth strain: DH5alpha
  Copy number: Unknown
Gene/Insert
  Gene/Insert name: Fanconi anemia group M protein (alt name: FANCM)
  Species: H. sapiens (human)
  Insert size (bp): 633
  Entrez Gene: FANCM (a.k.a. FAAP250, KIAA1596, POF15, SPGF28)
  Promoter: tac
  Cloning method: Restriction Enzyme; 5′ cloning site BamHI (not destroyed); 3′ cloning site XhoI (not destroyed)
  Sequencing primers: 5′ GGGCTGGCAAGCCACGTTTGGTG; 3′ CCGGGAGCTGCATGTGTCAGAGG
Terms and licenses: Academic/Nonprofit Terms; Industry Terms: Not Available to Industry
How to cite: pGex-6p2_FANCM was a gift from Albert Jeltsch (Addgene plasmid # 221379 ; http://n2t.net/addgene:221379 ; RRID:Addgene_221379)
